Addgene plasmid #165092: pET30a-FluA-NP
Purpose: protein expression in E. coli
Depositing lab: Rick Tarleton. Depositing organization: University of Georgia. Publication: A flexible, pan-species, multi-antigen platform for the detection and monitoring of SARS-CoV-2-specific antibody responses. Shen H, Forgacs D, Chapla D, Moremen KW, Wells L, Hamer SA, Tompkins SM, Ross TM, Rouphael N, Edupuganti S, Collins MH, Tarleton RL. medRxiv [Preprint]. 2021 Jan 27:2021.01.20.21249279. doi: 10.1101/2021.01.20.21249279. PubMed 33532799.
Backbone
  Vector backbone: pET-30a(+)
  Vector type: Bacterial Expression
Growth in bacteria
  Bacterial resistance: Kanamycin, 50 μg/mL
  Growth temperature: 37°C
  Growth strain: DH5alpha
  Copy number: Low Copy
Gene/Insert
  Gene/Insert name: Influenza A virus(A/Georgia/03/2019(H1N1) nucleocapsid protein
  Species: Influenza A virus
  Cloning method: Ligation Independent Cloning
Terms and licenses: Academic/Nonprofit Terms; Industry Terms
How to cite: pET30a-FluA-NP was a gift from Rick Tarleton (Addgene plasmid # 165092 ; http://n2t.net/addgene:165092 ; RRID:Addgene_165092)
