[The description below was written by a language model from this plasmid's Addgene catalogue record and pLannotate feature annotations shown in this document.]
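Description:
pET30a-FluA-NP is a bacterial expression plasmid built on the pET-30a(+) backbone for producing the influenza A virus nucleocapsid protein (NP) of strain A/Georgia/03/2019 (H1N1) in E. coli. The sequenced record is 6,893 nt. It is selected with kanamycin through an aph(3')-Ia KanR gene and replicates from a ColE1/pMB1-type origin. The backbone also carries the rop gene and the pBR322 bom region, in keeping with the catalogue's low-copy designation. An f1 origin is present as well, which allows single-stranded DNA production. The short TcR fragments, the CAP binding site and a predicted E. coli ORF picked up by the annotation appear to be pBR322-derived backbone remnants rather than functional parts.

The NP coding sequence, inserted by ligation-independent cloning, sits in a standard T7lac expression cassette. A T7 promoter is followed by a lac operator and the T7 gene 10 ribosome binding site, and the unit ends in a T7 terminator. The plasmid-borne lacI gene supplies repressor, so transcription is held off until induction with IPTG in a host that provides T7 RNA polymerase. An S-Tag is annotated upstream of NP and a polyhistidine fragment lies just downstream, suggesting a tagged fusion protein suited to affinity purification and detection. The exact reading frame and the presence of any further N-terminal tags cannot be confirmed from the feature table alone. A short match to the SET1 solubility tag between the His sequence and the terminator is only a fragment and may be an incidental match.

The stated purpose is protein expression in E. coli. The associated publication describes a multi-antigen platform for detecting SARS-CoV-2-specific antibody responses, so recombinant NP was presumably one of the antigens in that panel, though the record does not specify its role.
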