Features (pLannotate 1.2.2; 20 found; start..end, strand, type, name):
    978..995     +  CDS            9xHis (fragment): 9xHis affinity tag
   1005..1054    +  CDS            SET1 (fragment): solubility-enhancement tag derived from T7 phage gene 10B
   1062..1109    +  terminator     T7 terminator: transcription terminator for bacteriophage T7 RNA polymerase
   1146..1574    +  rep_origin     f1 ori (sequence partly withheld): f1 bacteriophage origin of replication; arrow indicates direction of (+) strand synthesis
   1627..1684    +  promoter       AmpR promoter (fragment): bla
   1693..2508    -  CDS            KanR: aminoglycoside phosphotransferase; aph(3')-Ia; confers resistance to kanamycin in bacteria or G418 (Geneticin®) in eukaryotes
   2630..3218    +  rep_origin     ori: high-copy-number ColE1/pMB1/pBR322/pUC origin of replication
   3404..3543    -  misc_feature   bom: basis of mobility region from pBR322
   3645..3836    -  CDS            rop: Rop protein, which maintains plasmids at low copy number; rop
   3853..4233    +  CDS            YPB1_ECOLX: Protein predicted: Swiss-Prot protein existence level 4. From Escherichia coli.
   4305..4596    -  CDS            TcR (fragment): tetracycline efflux protein; tet; confers resistance to tetracycline
   4611..4632    -  protein_bind   CAP binding site: CAP binding activates transcription in the presence of cAMP. E. coli catabolite activator protein
   4645..5727    -  CDS            lacI: lac repressor; lacI; The lac repressor binds to the lac operator to inhibit transcription in E. coli. This inhibition can be relieved by adding lactose or isopropyl-β-D-thiogalactopyranoside (IPTG).
   5728..5805    -  promoter       lacI promoter: lacI
   5813..6092    -  CDS            TcR (fragment): tetracycline efflux protein; tet; confers resistance to tetracycline
   6118..6136    +  promoter       T7 promoter: promoter for bacteriophage T7 RNA polymerase
   6137..6161    +  protein_bind   lac operator: The lac repressor binds to the lac operator to inhibit transcription in E. coli. This inhibition can be relieved by adding lactose or isopropyl-β-D-thiogalactopyranoside (IPTG). lac repressor encoded by lacI
   6176..6198    +  RBS            RBS: efficient ribosome binding site from bacteriophage T7 gene 10 (Olins and Rangwala, 1989)
   6260..6304    +  CDS            S-Tag: affinity and epitope tag derived from pancreatic ribonuclease A
   6356..956     +  CDS            NP (across the origin): NCAP_I88A7 - Experimental evidence at protein level: Swiss-Prot protein existence level 1. Encapsidates the negative strand viral RNA, protecting it from nucleases. The encapsidated genomic RNA is termed the ribonucleoprotein (RNP) and serves as template for transcription and replication. The RNP needs to be localized in the host nucleus to start an infectious cycle, but is too large to diffuse through the nuclear pore complex. NP comprises at least 2 nuclear localization signals that are responsible for the active RNP import into the nucleus through cellular importin alpha/beta pathway. Later
>Addgene plasmid #165092 | pET30a-FluA-NP | addgene full sequence | sequence record 324362 | Addgene NGS Result
GTGCGGCGGTGAAGGGTGTTGGCACCATCGCGATGGAGCTGATCCGTATGATTAAACGTGGTATTAACGA
TCGTAACTTCTGGCGTGGCGAGAACGGCCGTCGTACCCGTGTGGCGTATGAACGTATGTGCAACATCCTG
AAGGGCAAATTTCAGACCGCGGCGCAACGTGCGATGATGGACCAGGTTCGTGAAAGCCGTAACCCGGGTA
ACGCGGAGATCGAAGATCTGATTTTCCTGGCGCGTAGCGCGCTGATTCTGCGTGGCAGCGTGGCGCACAA
GAGCTGCCTGCCGGCGTGCGTGTACGGTCTGGCGGTTGCGAGCGGTCACGACTTCGAGCGTGAAGGTTAT
AGCCTGGTTGGCATCGATCCGTTTAAGCTGCTGCAGAACAGCCAAGTGGTTAGCCTGATGCGTCCGAACG
AGAACCCGGCGCACAAAAGCCAACTGGTGTGGATGGCGTGCCACAGCGCGGCGTTCGAAGACCTGCGTGT
GAGCAGCTTTATCCGTGGTAAGAAAGTTATTCCGCGTGGCAAGCTGAGCACCCGTGGCGTGCAGATCGCG
AGCAACGAGAACGTTGAAACCATGGATAGCAACACCCTGGAGCTGCGTAGCCGTTACTGGGCGATTCGTA
CCCGTAGCGGTGGCAACACCAACCAGCAAAAAGCGAGCGCGGGTCAGATCAGCGTGCAACCGACCTTCAG
CGTTCAACGTAACCTGCCGTTTGAACGTGCGACCGTGATGGCGGCGTTCAGCGGTAACAACGAGGGCCGT
ACCAGCGACATGCGTACCGAAGTTATTCGTATGATGGAGAGCGCGAAGCCGGAAGATCTGAGCTTCCAGG
GTCGTGGCGTGTTTGAGCTGAGCGACGAAAAAGCGACCAACCCGATCGTTCCGAGCTTTGATATGAGCAA
CGAAGGTAGCTACTTCTTTGGCGACAACGCGGAGGAATATGATAACAAGCTTGCGGCCGCACTCGAGCAC
CACCACCACCACCACTGAGATCCGGCTGCTAACAAAGCCCGAAAGGAAGCTGAGTTGGCTGCTGCCACCG
CTGAGCAATAACTAGCATAACCCCTTGGGGCCTCTAAACGGGTCTTGAGGGGTTTTTTGCTGAAAGGAGG
AACTATATCCGGATTGGCGAATGGG
[124 nt withheld, positions 1146-1269]
C
[91 nt withheld, positions 1271-1361]
A
[49 nt withheld, positions 1363-1411]
CCTTTGACGTTGGAGTCCACGTTCTTT
[37 nt withheld, positions 1439-1475]
ACCCTATCTCGGTCTATTCTTTTGATTTATAAGGGATTTTGCCGATTTCGGCCTATTGGTTAAAAAATGA
GCTGATTTAACAAAAATTTAACGCGAATTTTAACAAAATATTAACGCTTACAATTTAGGTGGCACTTTTC
GGGGAAATGTGCGCGGAACCCCTATTTGTTTATTTTTCTAAATACATTCAAATATGTATCCGCTCATGAA
TTAATTCTTAGAAAAACTCATCGAGCATCAAATGAAACTGCAATTTATTCATATCAGGATTATCAATACC
ATATTTTTGAAAAAGCCGTTTCTGTAATGAAGGAGAAAACTCACCGAGGCAGTTCCATAGGATGGCAAGA
TCCTGGTATCGGTCTGCGATTCCGACTCGTCCAACATCAATACAACCTATTAATTTCCCCTCGTCAAAAA
TAAGGTTATCAAGTGAGAAATCACCATGAGTGACGACTGAATCCGGTGAGAATGGCAAAAGTTTATGCAT
TTCTTTCCAGACTTGTTCAACAGGCCAGCCATTACGCTCGTCATCAAAATCACTCGCATCAACCAAACCG
TTATTCATTCGTGATTGCGCCTGAGCGAGACGAAATACGCGATCGCTGTTAAAAGGACAATTACAAACAG
GAATCGAATGCAACCGGCGCAGGAACACTGCCAGCGCATCAACAATATTTTCACCTGAATCAGGATATTC
TTCTAATACCTGGAATGCTGTTTTCCCGGGGATCGCAGTGGTGAGTAACCATGCATCATCAGGAGTACGG
ATAAAATGCTTGATGGTCGGAAGAGGCATAAATTCCGTCAGCCAGTTTAGTCTGACCATCTCATCTGTAA
CATCATTGGCAACGCTACCTTTGCCATGTTTCAGAAACAACTCTGGCGCATCGGGCTTCCCATACAATCG
ATAGATTGTCGCACCTGATTGCCCGACATTATCGCGAGCCCATTTATACCCATATAAATCAGCATCCATG
TTGGAATTTAATCGCGGCCTAGAGCAAGACGTTTCCCGTTGAATATGGCTCATAACACCCCTTGTATTAC
TGTTTATGTAAGCAGACAGTTTTATTGTTCATGACCAAAATCCCTTAACGTGAGTTTTCGTTCCACTGAG
CGTCAGACCCCGTAGAAAAGATCAAAGGATCTTCTTGAGATCCTTTTTTTCTGCGCGTAATCTGCTGCTT
GCAAACAAAAAAACCACCGCTACCAGCGGTGGTTTGTTTGCCGGATCAAGAGCTACCAACTCTTTTTCCG
AAGGTAACTGGCTTCAGCAGAGCGCAGATACCAAATACTGTCCTTCTAGTGTAGCCGTAGTTAGGCCACC
ACTTCAAGAACTCTGTAGCACCGCCTACATACCTCGCTCTGCTAATCCTGTTACCAGTGGCTGCTGCCAG
TGGCGATAAGTCGTGTCTTACCGGGTTGGACTCAAGACGATAGTTACCGGATAAGGCGCAGCGGTCGGGC
TGAACGGGGGGTTCGTGCACACAGCCCAGCTTGGAGCGAACGACCTACACCGAACTGAGATACCTACAGC
GTGAGCTATGAGAAAGCGCCACGCTTCCCGAAGGGAGAAAGGCGGACAGGTATCCGGTAAGCGGCAGGGT
CGGAACAGGAGAGCGCACGAGGGAGCTTCCAGGGGGAAACGCCTGGTATCTTTATAGTCCTGTCGGGTTT
CGCCACCTCTGACTTGAGCGTCGATTTTTGTGATGCTCGTCAGGGGGGCGGAGCCTATGGAAAAACGCCA
GCAACGCGGCCTTTTTACGGTTCCTGGCCTTTTGCTGGCCTTTTGCTCACATGTTCTTTCCTGCGTTATC
CCCTGATTCTGTGGATAACCGTATTACCGCCTTTGAGTGAGCTGATACCGCTCGCCGCAGCCGAACGACC
GAGCGCAGCGAGTCAGTGAGCGAGGAAGCGGAAGAGCGCCTGATGCGGTATTTTCTCCTTACGCATCTGT
GCGGTATTTCACACCGCAATGGTGCACTCTCAGTACAATCTGCTCTGATGCCGCATAGTTAAGCCAGTAT
ACACTCCGCTATCGCTACGTGACTGGGTCATGGCTGCGCCCCGACACCCGCCAACACCCGCTGACGCGCC
CTGACGGGCTTGTCTGCTCCCGGCATCCGCTTACAGACAAGCTGTGACCGTCTCCGGGAGCTGCATGTGT
CAGAGGTTTTCACCGTCATCACCGAAACGCGCGAGGCAGCTGCGGTAAAGCTCATCAGCGTGGTCGTGAA
GCGATTCACAGATGTCTGCCTGTTCATCCGCGTCCAGCTCGTTGAGTTTCTCCAGAAGCGTTAATGTCTG
GCTTCTGATAAAGCGGGCCATGTTAAGGGCGGTTTTTTCCTGTTTGGTCACTGATGCCTCCGTGTAAGGG
GGATTTCTGTTCATGGGGGTAATGATACCGATGAAACGAGAGAGGATGCTCACGATACGGGTTACTGATG
ATGAACATGCCCGGTTACTGGAACGTTGTGAGGGTAAACAACTGGCGGTATGGATGCGGCGGGACCAGAG
AAAAATCACTCAGGGTCAATGCCAGCGCTTCGTTAATACAGATGTAGGTGTTCCACAGGGTAGCCAGCAG
CATCCTGCGATGCAGATCCGGAACATAATGGTGCAGGGCGCTGACTTCCGCGTTTCCAGACTTTACGAAA
CACGGAAACCGAAGACCATTCATGTTGTTGCTCAGGTCGCAGACGTTTTGCAGCAGCAGTCGCTTCACGT
TCGCTCGCGTATCGGTGATTCATTCTGCTAACCAGTAAGGCAACCCCGCCAGCCTAGCCGGGTCCTCAAC
GACAGGAGCACGATCATGCGCACCCGTGGGGCCGCCATGCCGGCGATAATGGCCTGCTTCTCGCCGAAAC
GTTTGGTGGCGGGACCAGTGACGAAGGCTTGAGCGAGGGCGTGCAAGATTCCGAATACCGCAAGCGACAG
GCCGATCATCGTCGCGCTCCAGCGAAAGCGGTCCTCGCCGAAAATGACCCAGAGCGCTGCCGGCACCTGT
CCTACGAGTTGCATGATAAAGAAGACAGTCATAAGTGCGGCGACGATAGTCATGCCCCGCGCCCACCGGA
AGGAGCTGACTGGGTTGAAGGCTCTCAAGGGCATCGGTCGAGATCCCGGTGCCTAATGAGTGAGCTAACT
TACATTAATTGCGTTGCGCTCACTGCCCGCTTTCCAGTCGGGAAACCTGTCGTGCCAGCTGCATTAATGA
ATCGGCCAACGCGCGGGGAGAGGCGGTTTGCGTATTGGGCGCCAGGGTGGTTTTTCTTTTCACCAGTGAG
ACGGGCAACAGCTGATTGCCCTTCACCGCCTGGCCCTGAGAGAGTTGCAGCAAGCGGTCCACGCTGGTTT
GCCCCAGCAGGCGAAAATCCTGTTTGATGGTGGTTAACGGCGGGATATAACATGAGCTGTCTTCGGTATC
GTCGTATCCCACTACCGAGATGTCCGCACCAACGCGCAGCCCGGACTCGGTAATGGCGCGCATTGCGCCC
AGCGCCATCTGATCGTTGGCAACCAGCATCGCAGTGGGAACGATGCCCTCATTCAGCATTTGCATGGTTT
GTTGAAAACCGGACATGGCACTCCAGTCGCCTTCCCGTTCCGCTATCGGCTGAATTTGATTGCGAGTGAG
ATATTTATGCCAGCCAGCCAGACGCAGACGCGCCGAGACAGAACTTAATGGGCCCGCTAACAGCGCGATT
TGCTGGTGACCCAATGCGACCAGATGCTCCACGCCCAGTCGCGTACCGTCTTCATGGGAGAAAATAATAC
TGTTGATGGGTGTCTGGTCAGAGACATCAAGAAATAACGCCGGAACATTAGTGCAGGCAGCTTCCACAGC
AATGGCATCCTGGTCATCCAGCGGATAGTTAATGATCAGCCCACTGACGCGTTGCGCGAGAAGATTGTGC
ACCGCCGCTTTACAGGCTTCGACGCCGCTTCGTTCTACCATCGACACCACCACGCTGGCACCCAGTTGAT
CGGCGCGAGATTTAATCGCCGCGACAATTTGCGACGGCGCGTGCAGGGCCAGACTGGAGGTGGCAACGCC
AATCAGCAACGACTGTTTGCCCGCCAGTTGTTGTGCCACGCGGTTGGGAATGTAATTCAGCTCCGCCATC
GCCGCTTCCACTTTTTCCCGCGTTTTCGCAGAAACGTGGCTGGCCTGGTTCACCACGCGGGAAACGGTCT
GATAAGAGACACCGGCATACTCTGCGACATCGTATAACGTTACTGGTTTCACATTCACCACCCTGAATTG
ACTCTCTTCCGGGCGCTATCATGCCATACCGCGAAAGGTTTTGCGCCATTCGATGGTGTCCGGGATCTCG
ACGCTCTCCCTTATGCGACTCCTGCATTAGGAAGCAGCCCAGTAGTAGGTTGAGGCCGTTGAGCACCGCC
GCCGCAAGGAATGGTGCATGCAAGGAGATGGCGCCCAACAGTCCCCCGGCCACGGGGCCTGCCACCATAC
CCACGCCGAAACAAGCGCTCATGAGCCCGAAGTGGCGAGCCCGATCTTCCCCATCGGTGATGTCGGCGAT
ATAGGCGCCAGCAACCGCACCTGTGGCGCCGGTGATGCCGGCCACGATGCGTCCGGCGTAGAGGATCGAG
ATCGATCTCGATCCCGCGAAATTAATACGACTCACTATAGGGGAATTGTGAGCGGATAACAATTCCCCTC
TAGAAATAATTTTGTTTAACTTTAAGAAGGAGATATACATATGCACCATCATCATCATCATTCTTCTGGT
CTGGTGCCACGCGGTTCTGGTATGAAAGAAACCGCTGCTGCTAAATTCGAACGCCAGCACATGGACAGCC
CAGATCTGGGTACCGACGACGACGACAAGGCCATGGCTGATATCGGATCCATGGCGAGCCAGGGTACCAA
GCGTAGCTACGAGCAAATGGAAACCGGTGGCGAGCGTCAGGACACCACCGAAATCCGTGCGAGCGTGGGT
CGTATGATCGGTGGCATTGGCCGTTTCTACATTCAAATGTGCACCGAGCTGAAACTGAGCGACTATGATG
GTCGTCTGATCCAGAACAGCATCACCATTGAGCGTATGGTTCTGAGCGCGTTTGACGAACGTCGTAACAA
GTATCTGGAGGAACACCCGAGCGCGGGTAAAGATCCGAAGAAAACCGGTGGCCCGATCTACCGTCGTATT
GACGGCAAGTGGACCCGTGAGCTGATCCTGTATGATAAAGAGGAAATTCGTCGTGTGTGGCGTCAAGCGA
ACAACGGTGAAGACGCGACCGCGGGCCTGACCCACATCATGATTTGGCACAGCAACCTGAACGACGCGAC
CTACCAACGTACCCGTGCGCTGGTTCGTACCGGTATGGACCCGCGTATGTGCAGCCTGATGCAGGGCAGC
ACCCTGCCGCGTCGTAGCGGTGCGGCGG
