>Addgene plasmid #165092 | pET30a-FluA-NP | depositor partial sequence | sequence record 320712 | FluA-NP
ATGGCGAGCCAGGGTACCAAGCGTAGCTACGAGCAAATGGAAACCGGTGGCGAGCGTCAGGACACCACCG
AAATCCGTGCGAGCGTGGGTCGTATGATCGGTGGCATTGGCCGTTTCTACATTCAAATGTGCACCGAGCT
GAAACTGAGCGACTATGATGGTCGTCTGATCCAGAACAGCATCACCATTGAGCGTATGGTTCTGAGCGCG
TTTGACGAACGTCGTAACAAGTATCTGGAGGAACACCCGAGCGCGGGTAAAGATCCGAAGAAAACCGGTG
GCCCGATCTACCGTCGTATTGACGGCAAGTGGACCCGTGAGCTGATCCTGTATGATAAAGAGGAAATTCG
TCGTGTGTGGCGTCAAGCGAACAACGGTGAAGACGCGACCGCGGGCCTGACCCACATCATGATTTGGCAC
AGCAACCTGAACGACGCGACCTACCAACGTACCCGTGCGCTGGTTCGTACCGGTATGGACCCGCGTATGT
GCAGCCTGATGCAGGGCAGCACCCTGCCGCGTCGTAGCGGTGCGGCGGGTGCGGCGGTGAAGGGTGTTGG
CACCATCGCGATGGAGCTGATCCGTATGATTAAACGTGGTATTAACGATCGTAACTTCTGGCGTGGCGAG
AACGGCCGTCGTACCCGTGTGGCGTATGAACGTATGTGCAACATCCTGAAGGGCAAATTTCAGACCGCGG
CGCAACGTGCGATGATGGACCAGGTTCGTGAAAGCCGTAACCCGGGTAACGCGGAGATCGAAGATCTGAT
TTTCCTGGCGCGTAGCGCGCTGATTCTGCGTGGCAGCGTGGCGCACAAGAGCTGCCTGCCGGCGTGCGTG
TACGGTCTGGCGGTTGCGAGCGGTCACGACTTCGAGCGTGAAGGTTATAGCCTGGTTGGCATCGATCCGT
TTAAGCTGCTGCAGAACAGCCAAGTGGTTAGCCTGATGCGTCCGAACGAGAACCCGGCGCACAAAAGCCA
ACTGGTGTGGATGGCGTGCCACAGCGCGGCGTTCGAAGACCTGCGTGTGAGCAGCTTTATCCGTGGTAAG
AAAGTTATTCCGCGTGGCAAGCTGAGCACCCGTGGCGTGCAGATCGCGAGCAACGAGAACGTTGAAACCA
TGGATAGCAACACCCTGGAGCTGCGTAGCCGTTACTGGGCGATTCGTACCCGTAGCGGTGGCAACACCAA
CCAGCAAAAAGCGAGCGCGGGTCAGATCAGCGTGCAACCGACCTTCAGCGTTCAACGTAACCTGCCGTTT
GAACGTGCGACCGTGATGGCGGCGTTCAGCGGTAACAACGAGGGCCGTACCAGCGACATGCGTACCGAAG
TTATTCGTATGATGGAGAGCGCGAAGCCGGAAGATCTGAGCTTCCAGGGTCGTGGCGTGTTTGAGCTGAG
CGACGAAAAAGCGACCAACCCGATCGTTCCGAGCTTTGATATGAGCAACGAAGGTAGCTACTTCTTTGGC
GACAACGCGGAGGAATATGATAAC
